>Addgene plasmid #198853 | pGL3-MTS-ND2-W30-R18-G1333N-UGI-Puro | addgene full sequence | sequence record 391824 | Addgene NGS Result
ACGCGTTGACATTGATTATTGACTAGTTATTAATAGTAATCAATTACGGGGTCATTAGTTCATAGCCCAT
ATATGGAGTTCCGCGTTACATAACTTACGGTAAATGGCCCGCCTGGCTGACCGCCCAACGACCCCCGCCC
ATTGACGTCAATAATGACGTATGTTCCCATAGTAACGCCAATAGGGACTTTCCATTGACGTCAATGGGTG
GAGTATTTACGGTAAACTGCCCACTTGGCAGTACATCAAGTGTATCATATGCCAAGTACGCCCCCTATTG
ACGTCAATGACGGTAAATGGCCCGCCTGGCATTATGCCCAGTACATGACCTTATGGGACTTTCCTACTTG
GCAGTACATCTACGTATTAGTCATCGCTATTACCATGGTGATGCGGTTTTGGCAGTACATCAATGGGCGT
GGATAGCGGTTTGACTCACGGGGATTTCCAAGTCTCCACCCCATTGACGTCAATGGGAGTTTGTTTTGGC
ACCAAAATCAACGGGACTTTCCAAAATGTCGTAACAACTCCGCCCCATTGACGCAAATGGGCGGTAGGCG
TGTACGGTGGGAGGTCTATATAAGCAGAGCTCTCTGGCTAACTAGAGAACCCACTGCTTACTGGCTTATC
GAAATTAATACGACTCACTATAGGGAGACAAGCTGGCTAGACCATGTTGGGGTTTGTGGGTCGGGTGGCC
GCTGCTCCGGCCTCCGGGGCCTTGCGGAGACTCACCCCTTCAGCGTCGCTGCCCCCAGCTCAGCTCTTAC
TGCGGGCCGCTCCGACGGCGGTCCATCCTGTCAGGGACTATGCGGCGCAAACATCTGAGAGCGGCGGAGG
CGGGAGCCCCGGCGCGGCCGCTGACTACAAGGATGACGACGATAAAGGTAGCGTGGATCTACGCACGCTC
GGCTACAGCCAGCAGCAACAGGAGAAGATCAAACCGAAGGTTCGTTCGACAGTGGCGCAGCACCACGAGG
CACTGGTCGGCCATGGGTTTACACACGCGCACATCGTTGCGCTCAGCCAACACCCGGCAGCGTTAGGGAC
CGTCGCTGTCAAGTATCAGGACATGATCGCAGCGTTGCCAGAGGCGACACACGAAGCGATCGTTGGCGTC
GGCAAACAGTGGTCCGGCGCACGCGCTCTGGAGGCCTTGCTCACGGTGGCGGGAGAGTTGAGAGGTCCAC
CGTTACAGTTGGACACAGGCCAACTTCTCAAGATTGCAAAACGTGGCGGCGTGACCGCAGTGGAGGCAGT
GCATGCATGGCGCAATGCACTGACGGGTGCCCCCCTGAACCTGACCCCGGAGCAGGTGGTGGCCATCGCT
AGTAATATTGGTGGCAAACAGGCTCTTGAGACGGTTCAGCGCCTCCTTCCAGTTCTCTGTCAAGCCCACG
GACTCACCCCAGATCAAGTTGTAGCGATTGCTAGTAATATTGGTGGCAAACAGGCTCTTGAGACGGTTCA
GCGCCTCCTTCCAGTTCTCTGTCAAGCCCACGGACTCACCCCAGATCAGGTTGTAGCGATTGCTAGTAAT
ATTGGTGGCAAACAGGCTCTTGAGACGGTTCAGCGCCTCCTTCCAGTTCTCTGTCAAGCCCACGGACTCA
CCCCAGATCAAGTTGTAGCGATTGCTAGTAATATTGGTGGCAAACAGGCTCTTGAGACGGTTCAGCGCCT
CCTTCCAGTTCTCTGTCAAGCCCACGGACTCACCCCAGATCAAGTGGTAGCGATTGCTAGTAACAATGGT
GGCAAACAGGCTCTTGAAACCGTACAGCGCCTACTGCCAGTTCTCTGTCAAGCCCACGGTCTGACTCCGG
AGCAAGTTGTAGCGATTGCTAGTAACAATGGTGGCAAACAGGCTCTTGAAACCGTACAGCGCCTACTGCC
AGTTCTCTGTCAAGCCCACGGTCTGACTCCGGAGCAAGTTGTAGCGATTGCTAGTCATGACGGTGGCAAA
CAGGCTCTTGAAACCGTCCAACGCCTTCTACCAGTTCTCTGTCAAGCCCACGGACTAACCCCAGCGCAAG
TTGTAGCGATTGCTAGTAATGGGGGTGGCAAACAGGCTCTTGAGACTGTTCAGCGCCTTCTACCAGTTCT
CTGTCAAGCCCACGGCCTGACGCCCGAGCAAGTTGTAGCAATTGCTAGTAATGGGGGTGGCAAACAGGCT
CTTGAGACTGTTCAGCGCCTTCTACCAGTTCTCTGTCAAGCCCACGGCCTGACGCCCGAGCAAGTTGTAG
CGATTGCTAGTAATATTGGTGGCAAACAGGCTCTTGAGACGGTTCAGCGCCTCCTTCCAGTTCTCTGTCA
AGCCCACGGACTCACCCCAGATCAAGTTGTAGCGATTGCTAGTAATGGGGGTGGCAAACAGGCTCTTGAG
ACTGTTCAGCGCCTTCTACCAGTTCTCTGTCAAGCCCACGGCCTGACGCCCGAGCAAGTTGTAGCGATTG
CTAGTAATGGGGGTGGCAAACAGGCTCTTGAGACTGTTCAGCGCCTTCTACCAGTTCTCTGTCAAGCCCA
CGGCCTGACGCCCGAGCAAGTTGTAGCGATAGCCAGTAATGGGGGTGGCAAACAGGCTCTTGAGACTGTT
CAGCGCCTTCTACCAGTTCTCTGTCAAGCCCACGGCCTGACGCCCGAGCAAGTTGTAGCGATTGCTAGTC
ATGACGGTGGCAAACAGGCTCTTGAAACCGTCCAACGCCTTCTACCAGTTCTCTGTCAAGCCCACGGACT
AACCCCAGCGCAAGTTGTAGCGATTGCAAGTCATGACGGTGGCAAACAGGCTCTTGAAACCGTCCAACGC
CTTCTACCAGTTCTCTGTCAAGCCCACGGACTAACCCCAGCGCAAGTTGTAGCGATTGCTAGTAATATTG
GTGGCAAACAGGCTCTTGAGACGGTTCAGCGCCTCCTTCCAGTTCTCTGTCAAGCCCACGGACTCACCCC
AGATCAAGTTGTAGCGATTGCTTCCAATATTGGTGGCAAACAGGCTCTTGAGACGGTTCAGCGCCTCCTT
CCAGTTCTCTGTCAAGCCCACGGACTCACCCCAGATCAAGTTGTAGCGATTGCCTCTAATGGGGGCGGCA
GGCCGGCGCTGGAGAGCATTGTTGCCCAGTTATCTCGCCCTGATCCGGCGTTGGCCGCGTTGACCAACGA
CCACCTCGTCGCCTTGGCCTGCCTCGGCGGACGTCCTGCGCTGGATGCAGTGAAAAAGGGATTGGGAGGC
TCCGGCTCCTACGCCCTGGGCCCATATCAGATCTCTGCCCCACAGCTGCCAGCATACAACGGACAGACCG
TGGGCACATTCTACTATGTGAATGACGCCGGCGGCCTGGAGTCTAAGGTGTTTAGCTCCGGCGGCTCTGG
AGGCAGCACCAACCTGTCTGACATCATCGAGAAGGAGACAGGCAAGCAGCTGGTCATCCAGGAGAGCATC
CTGATGCTGCCCGAAGAAGTCGAAGAAGTGATCGGAAACAAGCCTGAGAGCGATATCCTGGTCCATACCG
CCTACGACGAGAGTACCGACGAAAATGTGATGCTGCTGACATCCGACGCCCCAGAGTATAAGCCCTGGGC
TCTGGTCATCCAGGATTCCAACGGAGAGAACAAAATCAAAATGCTGTAATCTAGAGGGCCCGTTTAAACC
CGCTGATCAGCCTCGACTGTGCCTTCTAGTTGCCAGCCATCTGTTGTTTGCCCCTCCCCCGTGCCTTCCT
TGACCCTGGAAGGTGCCACTCCCACTGTCCTTTCCTAATAAAATGAGGAAATTGCATCGCATTGTCTGAG
TAGGTGTCATTCTATTCTGGGGGGTGGGGTGGGGCAGGACAGCAAGGGGGAGGATTGGGAAGACAATAGC
AGGCATGCTGGGGATGCGGTGGGCTCTATGGCTCGAGGGGGTTGGGGTTGCGCCTTTTCCAAGGCAGCCC
TGGGTTTGCGCAGGGACGCGGCTGCTCTGGGCGTGGTTCCGGGAAACGCAGCGGCGCCGACCCTGGGACT
CGCACATTCTTCACGTCCGTTCGCAGCGTCACCCGGATCTTCGCCGCTACCCTTGTGGGCCCCCCGGCGA
CGCTTCCTGCTCCGCCCCTAAGTCGGGAAGGTTCCTTGCGGTTCGCGGCGTGCCGGACGTGACAAACGGA
AGCCGCACGTCTCACTAGTACCCTCGCAGACGGACAGCGCCAGGGAGCAATGGCAGCGCGCCGACCGCGA
TGGGCTGTGGCCAATAGCGGCTGCTCAGCAGGGCGCGCCGAGAGCAGCGGCCGGGAAGGGGCGGTGCGGG
AGGCGGGGTGTGGGGCGGTAGTGTGGGCCCTGTTCCTGCCCGCGCGGTGTTCCGCATTCTGCAAGCCTCC
GGAGCGCACGTCGGCAGTCGGCTCCCTCGTTGACCGAATCACCGACCTCTCTCCCCAGGGGGATCCACCG
GAGCTTACCATGACCGAGTACAAGCCCACGGTGCGCCTCGCCACCCGCGACGACGTCCCCAGGGCCGTAC
GCACCCTCGCCGCCGCGTTCGCCGACTACCCCGCCACGCGCCACACCGTCGATCCGGACCGCCACATCGA
GCGGGTCACCGAGCTGCAAGAACTCTTCCTCACGCGCGTCGGGCTCGACATCGGCAAGGTGTGGGTCGCG
GACGACGGCGCCGCGGTGGCGGTCTGGACCACGCCGGAGAGCGTCGAAGCGGGGGCGGTGTTCGCCGAGA
TCGGCCCGCGCATGGCCGAGTTGAGCGGTTCCCGGCTGGCCGCGCAGCAACAGATGGAAGGCCTCCTGGC
GCCGCACCGGCCCAAGGAGCCCGCGTGGTTCCTGGCCACCGTCGGCGTCTCGCCCGACCACCAGGGCAAG
GGTCTGGGCAGCGCCGTCGTGCTCCCCGGAGTGGAGGCGGCCGAGCGCGCCGGGGTGCCCGCCTTCCTGG
AAACCTCCGCGCCCCGCAACCTCCCCTTCTACGAGCGGCTCGGCTTCACCGTCACCGCCGACGTCGAGGT
GCCCGAAGGACCGCGCACCTGGTGCATGACCCGCAAGCCCGGTGCCTGACGCCCGCCCCACGACCCGCAG
CGCCCGACCGAAAGGAGCGCACGACCCCATGCATCGGTACCTTTAAGACCAATGACTTACAAGGCAGCTG
TAGATCTTAGCCACTTTCTAGAGTCGGGGCGGCCGGCCGCTTCGAGCAGACATGATAAGATACATTGATG
AGTTTGGACAAACCACAACTAGAATGCAGTGAAAAAAATGCTTTATTTGTGAAATTTGTGATGCTATTGC
TTTATTTGTAACCATTATAAGCTGCAATAAACAAGTTAACAACAACAATTGCATTCATTTTATGTTTCAG
GTTCAGGGGGAGGTGTGGGAGGTTTTTTAAAGCAAGTAAAACCTCTACAAATGTGGTAAAATCGATAAGG
ATCCGTCGACCGATGCCCTTGAGAGCCTTCAACCCAGTCAGCTCCTTCCGGTGGGCGCGGGGCATGACTA
TCGTCGCCGCACTTATGACTGTCTTCTTTATCATGCAACTCGTAGGACAGGTGCCGGCAGCGCTCTTCCG
CTTCCTCGCTCACTGACTCGCTGCGCTCGGTCGTTCGGCTGCGGCGAGCGGTATCAGCTCACTCAAAGGC
GGTAATACGGTTATCCACAGAATCAGGGGATAACGCAGGAAAGAACATGTGAGCAAAAGGCCAGCAAAAG
GCCAGGAACCGTAAAAAGGCCGCGTTGCTGGCGTTTTTCCATAGGCTCCGCCCCCCTGACGAGCATCACA
AAAATCGACGCTCAAGTCAGAGGTGGCGAAACCCGACAGGACTATAAAGATACCAGGCGTTTCCCCCTGG
AAGCTCCCTCGTGCGCTCTCCTGTTCCGACCCTGCCGCTTACCGGATACCTGTCCGCCTTTCTCCCTTCG
GGAAGCGTGGCGCTTTCTCATAGCTCACGCTGTAGGTATCTCAGTTCGGTGTAGGTCGTTCGCTCCAAGC
TGGGCTGTGTGCACGAACCCCCCGTTCAGCCCGACCGCTGCGCCTTATCCGGTAACTATCGTCTTGAGTC
CAACCCGGTAAGACACGACTTATCGCCACTGGCAGCAGCCACTGGTAACAGGATTAGCAGAGCGAGGTAT
GTAGGCGGTGCTACAGAGTTCTTGAAGTGGTGGCCTAACTACGGCTACACTAGAAGAACAGTATTTGGTA
TCTGCGCTCTGCTGAAGCCAGTTACCTTCGGAAAAAGAGTTGGTAGCTCTTGATCCGGCAAACAAACCAC
CGCTGGTAGCGGTGGTTTTTTTGTTTGCAAGCAGCAGATTACGCGCAGAAAAAAAGGATCTCAAGAAGAT
CCTTTGATCTTTTCTACGGGGTCTGACGCTCAGTGGAACGAAAACTCACGTTAAGGGATTTTGGTCATGA
GATTATCAAAAAGGATCTTCACCTAGATCCTTTTAAATTAAAAATGAAGTTTTAAATCAATCTAAAGTAT
ATATGAGTAAACTTGGTCTGACAGTTACCAATGCTTAATCAGTGAGGCACCTATCTCAGCGATCTGTCTA
TTTCGTTCATCCATAGTTGCCTGACTCCCCGTCGTGTAGATAACTACGATACGGGAGGGCTTACCATCTG
GCCCCAGTGCTGCAATGATACCGCGGGACCCACGCTCACCGGCTCCAGATTTATCAGCAATAAACCAGCC
AGCCGGAAGGGCCGAGCGCAGAAGTGGTCCTGCAACTTTATCCGCCTCCATCCAGTCTATTAATTGTTGC
CGGGAAGCTAGAGTAAGTAGTTCGCCAGTTAATAGTTTGCGCAACGTTGTTGCCATTGCTACAGGCATCG
TGGTGTCACGCTCGTCGTTTGGTATGGCTTCATTCAGCTCCGGTTCCCAACGATCAAGGCGAGTTACATG
ATCCCCCATGTTGTGCAAAAAAGCGGTTAGCTCCTTCGGTCCTCCGATCGTTGTCAGAAGTAAGTTGGCC
GCAGTGTTATCACTCATGGTTATGGCAGCACTGCATAATTCTCTTACTGTCATGCCATCCGTAAGATGCT
TTTCTGTGACTGGTGAGTACTCAACCAAGTCATTCTGAGAATAGTGTATGCGGCGACCGAGTTGCTCTTG
CCCGGCGTCAATACGGGATAATACCGCGCCACATAGCAGAACTTTAAAAGTGCTCATCATTGGAAAACGT
TCTTCGGGGCGAAAACTCTCAAGGATCTTACCGCTGTTGAGATCCAGTTCGATGTAACCCACTCGTGCAC
CCAACTGATCTTCAGCATCTTTTACTTTCACCAGCGTTTCTGGGTGAGCAAAAACAGGAAGGCAAAATGC
CGCAAAAAAGGGAATAAGGGCGACACGGAAATGTTGAATACTCATACTCTTCCTTTTTCAATATTATTGA
AGCATTTATCAGGGTTATTGTCTCATGAGCGGATACATATTTGAATGTATTTAGAAAAATAAACAAATAG
GGGTTCCGCGCACATTTCCCCGAAAAGTGCCACCTG
Features (pLannotate 1.2.2; 18 found; start..end, strand, type, name):
      8..387     +  enhancer       CMV enhancer: human cytomegalovirus immediate early enhancer
    388..591     +  promoter       CMV promoter: human cytomegalovirus (CMV) immediate early promoter
    587..620     +  LTR            5' LTR (truncated) (fragment): truncated 5' long terminal repeat (LTR) from HIV-1
    636..654     +  promoter       T7 promoter: promoter for bacteriophage T7 RNA polymerase
    698..1402    +  CDS            avrXa10 (fragment): AVX10_XANOO - Experimental evidence at protein level: Swiss-Prot protein existence level 1. Avirulence protein. Induces the hypersensitive response (HR)in rice plants carrying the resistance gene Xa10. Activity depends on the presence of the core repeat domains; replacement with repeat domains from other proteins (AvrBs3 of X.euvesicatoria (AC P14727) or AvrXa7 of this organism) does not elicit the HR. Probably acts as a transcription factor in its host plant (rice) to induce plant resistance or disease. From Xanthomonas oryzae pv. oryzae.
   3095..3214    +  CDS            avrBs3 (fragment): AVRB3_XANEU - Experimental evidence at protein level: Swiss-Prot protein existence level 1. Avirulence protein. Acts as a transcription factor in C.annuum plants. In susceptible plants lacking the Bs3 resistance gene induces expression of a number of genes, including genes homologous to a family of auxin-induced genes, alpha-expansin genes, pectate lyase, anthocyanidin glucoside rhamnosyl transferase and at least one transcription factor, UPA20. Their expression leads to plant hypertrophy in mesophyll cells, probably mainly mediated by UPA20 (PubMed:17962565). In resistant plants induces the h
   3215..3355    +  CDS            dddA (fragment): DDDA_BURC1 - Experimental evidence at protein level: Swiss-Prot protein existence level 1. Toxic component of a toxin-immunity protein module, which functions as a cellular contact-dependent growth inhibition (CDI) system. CDI modules allow bacteria to communicate with and inhibit the growth of closely related neighboring bacteria in a contact-dependent fashion. Bacteria that have this module inhibit or kill bacteria without it, giving them a growth advantage. Probably specifically inhibited by cognate immunity protein DddI (Probable). The C-terminal 163 residue fragment has double-stranded DN
   3368..3616    +  CDS            UGI: UNGI_BPPB2 - Experimental evidence at protein level: Swiss-Prot protein existence level 1. This protein binds specifically and reversibly to the host uracil-DNA glycosylase, preventing removal of uracil residues from PBS2 DNA by the host uracil-excision repair system. From Bacillus phage PBS2 (Bacteriophage PBS2).
   3657..3881    +  polyA_signal   bGH poly(A) signal: bovine growth hormone polyadenylation signal
   3888..4398    +  promoter       hPGK promoter: human phosphoglycerate kinase 1 promoter
   4420..5019    +  CDS            PuroR (fragment): puromycin N-acetyltransferase; pac from Streptomyces; confers resistance to puromycin
   5062..5130    +  CDS            nef (fragment): NEF_HV1Z2 - Experimental evidence at protein level: Swiss-Prot protein existence level 1. Extracellular Nef protein targets CD4(+) T-lymphocytes for apoptosis by interacting with CXCR4 surface receptors. From Human immunodeficiency virus type 1 group M subtype D (isolate Z2/CDC-Z34) (HIV-1).
   5166..5287    -  polyA_signal   SV40 poly(A) signal: SV40 polyadenylation signal
   5310..5378    -  CDS            large T antigen (fragment): large T antigen from SV40 (simian virus 40)
   5394..5526    +  CDS            TcR (fragment): tetracycline efflux protein; tet; confers resistance to tetracycline
   5706..6294    -  rep_origin     ori: high-copy-number ColE1/pMB1/pBR322/pUC origin of replication
   6465..7325    -  CDS            AmpR: β-lactamase; bla; confers resistance to ampicillin, carbenicillin, and related antibiotics
   7326..7430    -  promoter       AmpR promoter: bla
