[The description below was written by a language model from this plasmid's Addgene catalogue record and pLannotate feature annotations shown in this document.]
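Description:
pGL3-MTS-ND2-W30-R18-G1333N-UGI-Puro is a mammalian expression plasmid on a pGL3 backbone that encodes one half of a DddA-derived cytosine base editor (DdCBE) directed at the rat mitochondrial ND2 gene. It is maintained in E. coli as a high-copy plasmid through a ColE1/pUC-type origin and selected with ampicillin via the AmpR (β-lactamase) cassette.

The editor is driven by the CMV enhancer and immediate-early promoter, with a T7 promoter just upstream of the coding region, and is terminated by the bGH polyadenylation signal. The annotated open reading frame begins with TALE N-terminal sequence (matched to avrXa10) and ends with TALE C-terminal sequence (matched to avrBs3). The large unannotated stretch between them presumably holds the custom RVD repeat array that confers DNA target specificity, and the depositor notes that this array complicates NGS-based sequencing. The TALE domain is fused to a fragment of the DddA double-stranded DNA cytidine deaminase, which the name identifies as the N-terminal half of the G1333 split, followed by UGI, which blocks uracil-DNA glycosylase so that the deaminated base is retained. The mitochondrial targeting sequence (MTS) indicated by the name is not separately annotated in the feature table. A second cassette, with the hPGK promoter driving puromycin N-acetyltransferase, allows selection of transfected cells. Short HIV-1 LTR, nef, SV40 and TcR fragments appear to be vector remnants.

Because a split DddA half is inactive alone, this plasmid would be used with a partner TALE construct carrying the complementary half. The stated purpose is to ablate the ND2 protein in rat C6 cells by converting a Trp codon (TGA, at W30 according to the name) into a TAA stop codon in mitochondrial DNA.
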