Addgene plasmid #198853: pGL3-MTS-ND2-W30-R18-G1333N-UGI-Puro
Purpose: Employ DdCBE-mediated mtDNA editing to ablate mtProtein(ND2) by swapping Trp codon TGA with stop codon TAA in C6 cells
Depositing lab: Bin Shen. Depositing organization: Nanjing Medical University. Publication: A conditional knockout rat resource of mitochondrial protein-coding genes via a DdCBE-induced premature stop codon. Tan L, Qi X, Kong W, Jin J, Lu D, Zhang X, Wang Y, Wang S, Dong W, Shi X, Chen W, Wang J, Li K, Xie Y, Gao L, Guan F, Gao K, Li C, Wang C, Hu Z, Zhang L, Guo X, Shen B, Ma Y. Sci Adv. 2023 Apr 14;9(15):eadf2695. doi: 10.1126/sciadv.adf2695. Epub 2023 Apr 14. PubMed 37058569.
Backbone
  Vector backbone: pGL3
  Vector type: Mammalian Expression
Growth in bacteria
  Bacterial resistance: Ampicillin, 100 μg/mL
  Growth temperature: 37°C
  Growth strain: DH5alpha
  Copy number: High Copy
Gene/Insert
  Gene/Insert name: ND2-W30-R18 TALEN
  Species: R. norvegicus (rat)
  Cloning method: Gibson Cloning
Terms and licenses: Academic/Nonprofit Terms; Industry Terms: Not Available to Industry
Depositor comments: These plasmids may not be suitable for sequencing with NGS, because they contain RVD array. In our lab, we perform Sanger sequencing using the following primers: RVD seq Fwd TGACCGCAGTGGAGGCAGTG; RVD seq Rev TTCACTGCATCCAGCGCAGG
How to cite: pGL3-MTS-ND2-W30-R18-G1333N-UGI-Puro was a gift from Bin Shen (Addgene plasmid # 198853 ; http://n2t.net/addgene:198853 ; RRID:Addgene_198853)
